Addgene plasmid #202133: pL0_BC-sec_sig_pep
Purpose: Level 0 plasmid containing a kozak consensus sequence and a secretion signal peptide sequence with BC overhangs used to build level 1 constructs.
Depositing lab: Christopher Dupont. Depositing organization: J. Craig Venter Institute (JCVI). Publication: Universal loop assembly: open, efficient and cross-kingdom DNA fabrication. Pollak B, Matute T, Nunez I, Cerda A, Lopez C, Vargas V, Kan A, Bielinski V, von Dassow P, Dupont CL, Federici F. Synth Biol (Oxf). 2020;5(1):ysaa001. doi: 10.1093/synbio/ysaa001. Epub 2020 Feb 5. PubMed 32161816.
Backbone
  Vector backbone: pL0R
  Vector type: Synthetic Biology
Growth in bacteria
  Bacterial resistance: Spectinomycin, 50 μg/mL
  Growth temperature: 37°C
  Growth strain: DH5alpha
  Copy number: High Copy
Gene/Insert
  Gene/Insert name: Secretion signal peptide
  Species: Phaeodactylum tricornutum
  Insert size (bp): 73
  Mutation: None
  Cloning method: Gibson Cloning
How to cite: pL0_BC-sec_sig_pep was a gift from Christopher Dupont (Addgene plasmid # 202133 ; http://n2t.net/addgene:202133 ; RRID:Addgene_202133)
