[The description below was written by a language model from this plasmid's Addgene catalogue record and pLannotate feature annotations shown in this document.]
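Description:
pL0_BC-sec_sig_pep is a small (about 2.1 kb) Level 0 part plasmid from the universal Loop assembly (uLoop) synthetic biology toolkit, built on the pL0R backbone. It is propagated in E. coli at high copy number from a ColE1/pUC-type origin of replication. Selection is with spectinomycin, through the aadA aminoglycoside adenylyltransferase gene, which the annotation shows spanning the numbering origin of the circular sequence. It is a storage and donor plasmid for a single DNA part rather than an expression vector. No promoter or terminator for the part is annotated.

The payload is a 73 bp insert from the diatom Phaeodactylum tricornutum, comprising a Kozak consensus sequence followed by a secretion signal peptide coding sequence. It was placed in the backbone by Gibson cloning and is unmutated. The part is framed by "BC" overhangs, the fusion-site identity that fixes its position in the assembly grammar. In such schemes, Type IIS digestion releases a part with defined overhangs so that it ligates in a fixed order with neighbouring parts to form a Level 1 transcription unit. The record does not name the enzyme. Supplying translation initiation context together with an N-terminal signal peptide should direct a downstream fused protein into the secretory pathway, presumably in diatom hosts.

The automated feature table does not annotate the insert itself. Apart from the origin and aadA, it reports only a short pUC-type multiple cloning site fragment and an adjacent short match to the Tn5 transposase. The latter is a fragmentary homology hit, not a functional gene, and may simply be a residual backbone sequence.
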