Features (pLannotate 1.2.2; 4 found; start..end, strand, type, name):
    771..1359    +  rep_origin     ori: high-copy-number ColE1/pMB1/pBR322/pUC origin of replication
   1833..1865    +  misc_feature   MCS (fragment): pUC18/19 multiple cloning site
   1866..1982    +  CDS            tnpA (fragment): TN5P_ECOLX - Also known as tnp. Experimental evidence at protein level: Swiss-Prot protein existence level 1. Mediates transposition of transposon Tn5 by a 'cut and paste' mechanism. First, the monomeric transposase binds the 19 bp inverted DNA repeats flanking the transposon. Then, dimerization of the DNA- bound transposase creates a synaptic DNA complex. After nicking of the first DNA strand, excision of the transposon proceeds through a series of intermediates. The transposase then mediates the insertion of the transposon at a new site by strand transfer. The activity of the wild- type tran
   2014..677     +  CDS            aadA (across the origin): S3AD_ECOLX - Experimental evidence at protein level: Swiss-Prot protein existence level 1. Mediates bacterial resistance to the antibiotics streptomycin and spectinomycin. From Escherichia coli.
>Addgene plasmid #202133 | pL0_BC-sec_sig_pep | addgene full sequence | sequence record 405572 | Addgene NGS Result
TGGATGGCGGCCTGAAGCCACACAGTGATATTGATTTGCTGGTTACGGTGACCGTAAGGCTTGATGAAAC
AACGCGGCGAGCTTTGATCAACGACCTTTTGGAAACTTCGGCTTCCCCTGGAGAGAGTGAGATTCTCCGC
GCTGTAGAAGTCACCATTGTTGTGCACGACGACATCATTCCGTGGCGTTATCCAGCTAAGCGCGAACTGC
AATTTGGAGAATGGCAGCGCAATGACATTCTTGCTGGTATCTTCGAGCCAGCCACGATCGACATTGATCT
GGCTATCTTGCTGACAAAAGCAAGAGAACATAGCGTTGCCTTGGTAGGTCCAGCGGCGGAGGAACTCTTT
GATCCGGTTCCTGAACAGGATCTATTTGAGGCGCTAAATGAAACCTTAACGCTATGGAACTCGCCGCCCG
ACTGGGCTGGCGATGAGCGAAATGTAGTGCTTACGTTGTCCCGCATTTGGTACAGCGCAGTAACCGGCAA
AATCGCGCCGAAGGATGTCGCTGCCGACTGGGCAATGGAGCGCCTGCCGGCCCAGTATCAGCCCGTCATA
CTTGAAGCTAGACAGGCTTATCTTGGACAAGAAGAAGATCGCTTGGCCTCGCGCGCAGATCAGTTGGAAG
AATTTGTCCACTACGTGAAAGGCGAGATCACCAAGGTAGTCGGCAAATAATAATCACCTAGAATGCATGA
CCAAAATCCCTTAACGTGAGTTTTCGTTCCACTGAGCGTCAGACCCCGTAGAAAAGATCAAAGGATCTTC
TTGAGATCCTTTTTTTCTGCGCGTAATCTGCTGCTTGCAAACAAAAAAACCACCGCTACCAGCGGTGGTT
TGTTTGCCGGATCAAGAGCTACCAACTCTTTTTCCGAAGGTAACTGGCTTCAGCAGAGCGCAGATACCAA
ATACTGTTCTTCTAGTGTAGCCGTAGTTAGGCCACCACTTCAAGAACTCTGTAGCACCGCCTACATACCT
CGCTCTGCTAATCCTGTTACCAGTGGCTGCTGCCAGTGGCGATAAGTCGTGTCTTACCGGGTTGGACTCA
AGACGATAGTTACCGGATAAGGCGCAGCGGTCGGGCTGAACGGGGGGTTCGTGCACACAGCCCAGCTTGG
AGCGAACGACCTACACCGAACTGAGATACCTACAGCGTGAGCTATGAGAAAGCGCCACGCTTCCCGAAGG
GAGAAAGGCGGACAGGTATCCGGTAAGCGGCAGGGTCGGAACAGGAGAGCGCACGAGGGAGCTTCCAGGG
GGAAACGCCTGGTATCTTTATAGTCCTGTCGGGTTTCGCCACCTCTGACTTGAGCGTCGATTTTTGTGAT
GCTCGTCAGGGGGGCGGAGCCTATGGAAAAACGCCAGCAACGCGGCCTTTTTACGGTTCCTGGCCTTTTG
CTGGCCTTTTGCTCACATGTTCTTTCCTGCGTTATCCCCTGATTCTGTGGGTGGAAGGGCTCGGAGTTGT
GGTAATCTATGTATCCTGGTGGTCTCGCATTTGAGCCCCAGCCGAGAAGCTTGCGAGGAGAAACGGAAGG
ATACAACGAAGATTCATGGTGGCCCCAGTAGGAGACCTGAGACGAGACGAGACAGCCTGAGAATGGATGC
GAGTAATGAGCTCGGCACAAAATCACCACTCGATACAGGCAGCCCATCAGTCCGGGACGGCGTCAGCGGG
AGAGCCGTTGTAAGGCGGCAGACTTTGCTCATGTTACCGATGCTATTCGGAAGAACGGCAACTAAGCTGC
CGGGTTTGAAACACGGATGATCTCGCGGAGGGTAGCATGTTGATTGTAACGATGACAGAGCGTTGCTGCC
TGTGATCACCGCTCCTCTAGAGTCGACTTGCAGGCATGCAAGCTTAGCAAGCGAACCGGAATTGCCAGCT
GGGGCGCCCTCTGGTAAGGTTGGGAAGCCCTGCAAAGTAAACTGGATGGCTTTCTTGCCGCCAAGGATCT
GATGGCGCAGGGGATCAATATCTGATCAAGAGACAGGATGAGGATCGTTTCGCATGAGGGAAGCGGTGAT
CGCCGAAGTATCGACTCAACTATCAGAGGTAGTTGGCGTCATCGAGCGCCATCTCGAACCGACGTTGCTG
GCCGTACATTTGTACGGCTCCGCAG
